Addgene plasmid #149199: pGBW-m4046671
Purpose: Yeast Expression plasmid for SARS-CoV-2 N (nucleocapsid)
Depositing lab: Ginkgo Bioworks & Benjie Chen. Depositing organization: Ginkgo Bioworks.
Backbone
  Vector backbone: AmpR; 2u URA3
  Backbone size w/o insert (bp): 4078
  Vector type: Yeast Expression
  Selectable markers: URA3
Growth in bacteria
  Bacterial resistance: Ampicillin, 100 μg/mL
  Growth temperature: 37°C
  Growth strain: DH5alpha
  Copy number: High Copy
Gene/Insert
  Gene/Insert name: SARS-CoV-2 N (nucleocapsid) (alt names: nucleocapsid phosphoprotein; N protein)
  Species: S. cerevisiae (budding yeast); Severe acute respiratory syndrome coronavirus 2
  Insert size (bp): 1253
  Mutation: Saccharomyces cerevisiae recode 1
  Entrez Gene: N (a.k.a. GU280_gp10)
  Promoter: pGAL1
  Cloning method: Unknown
Resource information
  A portion of this plasmid was derived from a plasmid made by: GinkgoBioworks
Depositor comments: NCBI Reference Sequence: YP_009724397.2. Created by gene synthesis with Not1 site. NGS used for QC was performed by Ginkgo and may not fully cover the entire plasmid.
How to cite: pGBW-m4046671 was a gift from Ginkgo Bioworks & Benjie Chen (Addgene plasmid # 149199 ; http://n2t.net/addgene:149199 ; RRID:Addgene_149199)
