[The description below was written by a language model from this plasmid's Addgene catalogue record and the feature table of its GenBank file.]
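Description:
pGBW-m4046671 is a 6,024 bp yeast episomal expression plasmid built to produce the SARS-CoV-2 nucleocapsid (N) phosphoprotein in Saccharomyces cerevisiae. It is an E. coli–yeast shuttle vector. In bacteria it replicates from a ColE1/pUC-type origin and is selected with ampicillin through a beta-lactamase gene that the annotation places downstream of a cat promoter. A rop coding sequence is annotated next to AmpR, although the catalogue lists the plasmid as high copy. Short phage T3 and T7 early terminators and a tonB terminator flank the bacterial modules, presumably to insulate them from read-through transcription. In yeast, the 2µ origin supports multicopy episomal maintenance. URA3 provides selection in uracil auxotrophs and can be counterselected with 5-FOA.

The payload is a synthesized N open reading frame of about 1.25 kb, based on the NCBI reference protein and recoded for S. cerevisiae codon usage ("recode 1"). It sits downstream of the GAL1 promoter, whose Gal4-binding UAS makes expression inducible by galactose. The insert itself is not annotated in the feature table, but it would fall in the interval between the GAL1 promoter and a CYC1 terminator primer site, which implies CYC1-based termination. A short WELQut protease site is annotated within this interval on the complementary strand, so it is likely a chance sequence match rather than a functional element. The associated reference title describes the series as tagged constructs for protein expression and/or purification, but the record does not identify any specific tag here. The depositor notes that the sequencing used for quality control may not cover the whole plasmid.
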