LOCUS       Exported 6024 bp ds-DNA circular SYN 13-MAY-2021
DEFINITION  Yeast Expression plasmid for SARS-CoV-2 N (nucleocapsid).
ACCESSION   .
VERSION     .
KEYWORDS    pGBW-m4046671
SOURCE      synthetic DNA construct
  ORGANISM  synthetic DNA construct
REFERENCE   1 (bases 1 to 6024)
  TITLE     SARS-CoV-2 protein Yeast expression constructs, tagged, for protein
            expression and/or purification
REFERENCE   2 (bases 1 to 6024)
  AUTHORS   .
  TITLE     Direct Submission
  JOURNAL   Exported May 13, 2021 from SnapGene Server 1.1.58
            http://www.snapgene.com
FEATURES             Location/Qualifiers
     source          1..6024
                     /organism="synthetic DNA construct"
                     /mol_type="other DNA"
     promoter        25..466
                     /gene="S. cerevisiae GAL1"
                     /label=GAL1 promoter
                     /note="inducible promoter, regulated by Gal4"
     protein_bind    25..142
                     /label=UAS
                     /bound_moiety="Gal4"
                     /note="upstream activating sequence mediating
                     Gal4-dependent induction"
     primer_bind     437..460
                     /label=GAL1
                     /note="S. cerevisiae GAL1 promoter, forward primer"
     CDS             complement(667..678)
                     /codon_start=1
                     /product="WELQut protease recognition and cleavage site"
                     /label=WELQut site
                     /translation="WELQ"
     primer_bind     complement(1779..1797)
                     /label=CYC1
                     /note="CYC1 transcription termination signal, reverse
                     primer"
     CDS             2148..2951
                     /codon_start=1
                     /gene="S. cerevisiae URA3"
                     /product="orotidine-5'-phosphate decarboxylase, required
                     for uracil biosynthesis"
                     /label=URA3
                     /note="yeast auxotrophic marker, counterselectable with
                     5-fluoroorotic acid (5-FOA)"
                     /translation="MSKATYKERAATHPSPVAAKLFNIMHEKQTNLCASLDVRTTKELL
                     ELVEALGPKICLLKTHVDILTDFSMEGTVKPLKALSAKYNFLLFEDRKFADIGNTVKLQ
                     YSAGVYRIAEWADITNAHGVVGPGIVSGLKQAAEEVTKEPRGLLMLAELSCKGSLSTGE
                     YTKGTVDIAKSDKDFVIGFIAQRDMGGRDEGYDWLIMTPGVGLDDKGDALGQQYRTVDD
                     VVSTGSDIIIVGRGLFAKGRDAKVEGERYRKAGWEAYLRRCGQQN"
     rep_origin      3034..4016
                     /label=2u ori
                     /note="yeast 2u plasmid origin of replication"
     terminator      4094..4123
                     /label=T3Te terminator
                     /note="phage T3 early transcription terminator"
     rep_origin      4145..4732
                     /direction=RIGHT
                     /label=ori
                     /note="high-copy-number ColE1/pMB1/pBR322/pUC origin of
                     replication"
     terminator      4744..4771
                     /label=T7Te terminator
                     /note="phage T7 early transcription terminator"
     CDS             complement(4795..4986)
                     /codon_start=1
                     /gene="rop"
                     /product="Rop protein, which maintains plasmids at low copy
                     number"
                     /label=rop
                     /translation="MTKQEKTALNMARFIRSQTLTLLEKLNELDADEQADICESLHDHA
                     DELYRSCLARFGDDGENL"
     CDS             complement(4987..5847)
                     /codon_start=1
                     /gene="bla"
                     /product="beta-lactamase"
                     /label=AmpR
                     /note="confers resistance to ampicillin, carbenicillin, and
                     related antibiotics"
                     /translation="MSIQHFRVALIPFFAAFCLPVFAHPETLVKVKDAEDQLGARVGYI
                     ELDLNSGKILESLRPEERFPMMSTFKVLLCGAVLSRIDAGQEQLGRRIHYSQNDLVEYS
                     PVTEKHLTDGMTVRELCSAAITMSDNTAANLLLATIGGPKELTAFLHNMGDHVTRLDRW
                     EPELNEAIPNDERDTTMPVAMATTLRKLLTGELLTLASRQQLIDWMEADKVAGSLLRSA
                     LPAGWFIADKSGAGERGSRGIIAALGPDGKPSRIVVIYTTGSQATMDERNRQIAEIGAS
                     LIKHW"
     primer_bind     5610..5629
                     /label=Amp-R
                     /note="Ampicillin resistance gene, reverse primer"
     promoter        complement(5848..5950)
                     /label=cat promoter
                     /note="promoter of the E. coli cat gene encoding
                     chloramphenicol acetyltransferase"
     terminator      5951..5982
                     /label=tonB terminator
                     /note="bidirectional E. coli tonB-P14 transcription
                     terminator"
ORIGIN
        1 gcggccgctt gctatattga agtacggatt agaagccgcc gagcgggcga cagccctccg
       61 acggaagact ctcctccgtg cgtcctcgtc ttcaccggtc gcgttcctga aacgcagatg
      121 tgcctcgcgc cgcactgctc cgaacaataa agattctaca atactagctt ttatggttat
      181 gaagaggaaa aattggcagt aacctggccc cacaaacctt caaattaacg aatcaaatta
      241 acaaccatag gatgataatg cgattagttt tttagcctta tttctggggt aattaatcag
      301 cgaagcgatg atttttgatc tattaacaga tatataaatg gaaaagctgc ataaccactt
      361 taactaatac tttcaacatt ttcagtttgt attacttctt attcaaatgt cataaaagta
      421 tcaacaaaaa attgttaata tacctctata ctttaacgtc aaggagaaaa aactataatg
      481 tctgataatg gcccacagaa ccaacgtaac gcacctagaa tcaccttcgg tggtccatcc
      541 gacagcactg gttcaaatca aaacggagag agatcgggtg cccggagtaa gcaaaggcgc
      601 ccccaaggtc taccgaataa cacagcttct tggtttactg ctcttacgca acacggtaaa
      661 gaagacttga agttcccaag aggtcaaggg gttccaatta acaccaactc ctctccagat
      721 gatcaaatag gttactatag aagagctact agacgtatta ggggtgggga cggcaaaatg
      781 aaggatttat ctcctagatg gtacttttat tacttgggta ccggtccaga agctggattg
      841 ccttacggtg ccaataagga cggtatcatt tgggtagcaa ctgaaggtgc tttaaatacc
      901 ccaaaggacc atatcggtac tagaaaccct gctaataacg ctgccattgt cttgcaatta
      961 ccacagggga caacgttgcc aaagggtttc tacgccgaag gatccagagg tggctcgcaa
     1021 gcttctagta gatcatcctc tcgcagcaga aactcatctc gtaactccac accaggtagt
     1081 tcgagaggta cctctccagc gagaatggct ggtaacggtg gtgatgcagc tctggcgttg
     1141 ctgctactcg acagattgaa tcaattggaa tccaaaatgt ctggtaaggg tcaacaacaa
     1201 cagggtcaga ctgtgactaa gaagtctgct gctgaagctt ccaaaaagcc ccgtcaaaag
     1261 agaaccgcca ccaaggccta taatgtcact caagctttcg gaagaagagg tccagagcaa
     1321 acgcaaggta actttggaga tcaagaattg atccggcagg gtaccgatta taaacactgg
     1381 ccccaaattg ctcaattcgc gccaagcgcc tcagcttttt tcggcatgtc aagaataggt
     1441 atggaagtta ctccatctgg gacttggtta acttacactg gtgcaatcaa gttggacgat
     1501 aaagacccaa attttaaaga ccaagttatt ctactcaaca agcatataga tgcttacaaa
     1561 accttcccgc ctacagaacc caagaaagat aaaaagaaga aggctgacga gacacaagca
     1621 ttgcctcagc gtcaaaagaa acaacaaact gtcaccttgt taccagcagc tgatcttgat
     1681 gatttctcta agcaattgca acaatccatg tcgtccgccg actctactca agcgtaaaca
     1741 ggcccctttt cctttgtcga tatcatgtaa ttagttatgt cacgcttaca ttcacgccct
     1801 cctcccacat ccgctctaac cgaaaaggaa ggagttagac aacctgaagt ctaggtccct
     1861 atttattttt tttaatagtt atgttagtat taagaacgtt atttatattt caaatttttc
     1921 ttttttttct gtacaaagcg gccgccgaac cactagtgca ctgcagtaca cggtttcctt
     1981 gaaatttttt tgattcggta atctccgaac agaaggaaga acgaaggaag gagcacagac
     2041 ttagattggt atatatacgc atatgtagtg ttgaagaaac atgaaattgc ccagtattct
     2101 taacccaact gcacagaaca aaaacgtgca ggaaacgaag ataaatcatg tcgaaagcta
     2161 catataagga acgtgctgct actcatccta gtcctgttgc tgccaagcta tttaatatca
     2221 tgcacgaaaa gcaaacaaac ttgtgtgctt cattggatgt tcgtaccacc aaggaattac
     2281 tggagttagt tgaagcatta ggtcccaaaa tttgtttact aaaaacacat gtggatatct
     2341 tgactgattt ttccatggag ggcacagtta agccgctaaa ggcattatcc gccaagtaca
     2401 attttttact cttcgaggac agaaaatttg ctgacattgg taatacagtc aaattgcagt
     2461 actctgcggg tgtatacaga atagcagaat gggcagacat tacgaatgca cacggtgtgg
     2521 tgggcccagg tattgttagc ggtttgaagc aggcggcaga agaagtaaca aaggaaccta
     2581 gaggcctttt gatgttagca gaattgtcat gcaagggctc cctatctact ggagaatata
     2641 ctaagggtac tgttgacatt gcgaagagcg acaaagattt tgttatcggc tttattgctc
     2701 aaagagacat gggtggaaga gatgaaggtt acgattggtt gattatgaca cccggtgtgg
     2761 gtttagatga caagggagat gcattgggtc aacagtatag aaccgtggat gatgtggttt
     2821 ctacaggatc tgacattatt attgttggaa gaggactatt tgcaaaggga agggatgcta
     2881 aggtagaggg tgaacgttac agaaaagcag gctgggaagc atatttgaga agatgcggcc
     2941 agcaaaacta aaaaactgta ttataagtaa atgcatgtat actaaactca caaattagag
     3001 cttcaattta attatatcag ttattacccg agtaacgaag catctgtgct tcattttgta
     3061 gaacaaaaat gcaacgcgag agcgctaatt tttcaaacaa agaatctgag ctgcattttt
     3121 acagaacaga aatgcaacgc gaaagcgcta ttttaccaac gaagaatctg tgcttcattt
     3181 ttgtaaaaca aaaatgcaac gcgagagcgc taatttttca aacaaagaat ctgagctgca
     3241 tttttacaga acagaaatgc aacgcgagag cgctatttta ccaacaaaga atctatactt
     3301 cttttttgtt ctacaaaaat gcatcccgag agcgctattt ttctaacaaa gcatcttaga
     3361 ttactttttt tctcctttgt gcgctctata atgcagtctc ttgataactt tttgcactgt
     3421 aggtccgtta aggttagaag aaggctactt tggtgtctat tttctcttcc ataaaaaaag
     3481 cctgactcca cttcccgcgt ttactgatta ctagcgaagc tgcgggtgca ttttttcaag
     3541 ataaaggcat ccccgattat attctatacc gatgtggatt gcgcatactt tgtgaacaga
     3601 aagtgatagc gttgatgatt cttcattggt cagaaaatta tgaacggttt cttctatttt
     3661 gtctctatat actacgtata ggaaatgttt acattttcgt attgttttcg attcactcta
     3721 tgaatagttc ttactacaat ttttttgtct aaagagtaat actagagata aacataaaaa
     3781 atgtagaggt cgagtttaga tgcaagttca aggagcgaaa ggtggatggg taggttatat
     3841 agggatatag cacagagata tatagcaaag agatactttt gagcaatgtt tgtggaagcg
     3901 gtattcgcaa tattttagta gctcgttaca gtccggtgcg tttttggttt tttgaaagtg
     3961 cgtcatcaga gcgcttttgg ttttcaaaag cgctctgaag ttcctatact ttctagctag
     4021 agaataggaa cttcccgagc ggccgcgtgt tacaagcttg actccagcgt aactggactg
     4081 caatcaactc actggctcac cttcacgggt gggcctttct tcggtagaaa atcaaaggat
     4141 cttcttgaga tccttttttt ctgcgcgtaa tctgctgctt gcaaacaaaa aaaccaccgc
     4201 taccagcggt ggtttgtttg ccggatcaag agctaccaac tctttttccg aggtaactgg
     4261 cttcagcaga gcgcagatac caaatactgt tcttctagtg tagccgtagt taggccacca
     4321 cttcaagaac tctgtagcac cgcctacata cctcgctctg ctaatcctgt taccagtggc
     4381 tgctgccagt ggcgataagt cgtgtcttac cgggttggac tcaagacgat agttaccgga
     4441 taaggcgcag cggtcgggct gaacgggggg ttcgtgcaca cagcccagct tggagcgaac
     4501 gacctacacc gaactgagat acctacagcg tgagctatga gaaagcgcca cgcttcccga
     4561 agggagaaag gcggacaggt atccggtaag cggcagggtc ggaacaggag agcgcacgag
     4621 ggagcttcca ggggtaaacg cctggtatct ttatagtcct gtcgggtttc gccacctctg
     4681 acttgagcat cgatttttgt gatgctcgtc aggggggcgg agcctatgga aaaacgccag
     4741 caacgcagaa aggcccaccc gaaggtgagc caggtgatta catttgggcc ctcatcagag
     4801 gttttcaccg tcatcaccga aacgcgcgag gcagctgcgg taaagctcat cagcgtggtc
     4861 gtgaagcgat tcacagatgt ctgcctgttc atccgcgtcc agctcgttga gtttctccag
     4921 aagcgttaat gtctggcttc tgataaagcg ggccatgtta agggcggttt tttcctgttt
     4981 ggtcacttac caatgcttaa tcagtgaggc acctatctca gcgatctgtc tatttcgttc
     5041 atccatagtt gcctgactcc ccgtcgtgta gataactacg atgcgggagg gcttaccatc
     5101 tggccccagt gctgcaatga taccgcgaga cccacgctca ccggctccag atttatcagc
     5161 aataaaccag ccagccggga gggccgagcg cagaagtgat cctgcaactt tatccgcctc
     5221 catccagtct attaattgtt gccgggaagc tagagtaagt agttcgccag ttaatagttt
     5281 gcgcaacgtt gttgccattg ctacaggcat cgtggtgtca cgctcgtcgt ttggtatggc
     5341 ttcattcagc tccggttccc aacgatcaag gcgagttaca tgatccccca tgttgtgcaa
     5401 aaaagcggtt agctccttcg gtcctccgat cgttgccaga agtaagttgg ccgcagtgtt
     5461 atcactcatg gttatggcag cactgcataa ttctcttact gtcatgccat ccgtgagatg
     5521 cttttctgtg actggtgagt actcaaccaa gtcattctga gaatagtgta tgcggcgacc
     5581 gagttgctct tgcccggcgt caatacggga taataccgcg ccacatagca gaactttaaa
     5641 agtgctcatc attggaaaac gttcttcggg gcgtaaactc tcaaggatct taccgctgtt
     5701 gagatccagt tcgatgtaac ccactcgtgc acccaactga tcttcagcat cttttacttt
     5761 caccagcgtt tctgggtgag caaaaacagg aaggcaaaat gccgcaaaaa agggaataag
     5821 ggcgacacgg aaatgttgaa tactcatttt agcttcctta gctcctgaaa atctcgataa
     5881 ctcaaaaaat acgcccggta gtgatcttat ttcattatgg tgaaagttgg aacctcttac
     5941 gtgccgatca agtcaaaagc ctccggtcgg aggcttttga ctttctgcta tggaggtcag
     6001 gtatgattta aatggtcagt taga
//
